>Addgene plasmid #186530 | pCytERM-mhYFP | addgene full sequence | sequence record 368240 | Addgene NGS Result
TATATGGAGTTCCGCGTTACATAACTTACGGTAAATGGCCCGCCTGGCTGACCGCCCAACGACCCCCGCC
CATTGACGTCAATAATGACGTATGTTCCCATAGTAACGCCAATAGGGACTTTCCATTGACGTCAATGGGT
GGAGTATTTACGGTAAACTGCCCACTTGGCAGTACATCAAGTGTATCATATGCCAAGTACGCCCCCTATT
GACGTCAATGACGGTAAATGGCCCGCCTGGCATTATGCCCAGTACATGACCTTATGGGACTTTCCTACTT
GGCAGTACATCTACGTATTAGTCATCGCTATTACCATGGTGATGCGGTTTTGGCAGTACATCAATGGGCG
TGGATAGCGGTTTGACTCACGGGGATTTCCAAGTCTCCACCCCATTGACGTCAATGGGAGTTTGTTTTGG
CACCAAAATCAACGGGACTTTCCAAAATGTCGTAACAACTCCGCCCCATTGACGCAAATGGGCGGTAGGC
GTGTACGGTGGGAGGTCTATATAAGCAGAGCTGGTTTAGTGAACCGTCAGATCCGCTAGCGCTACCGGAC
TCAGATCTGGTACCCCTTGCAGCTTCCAGTTGTCAGGAAGAGAAGGCTCCCATGGATCCTGTGGTGGTGC
TGGGGCTCTGTCTCTCCTGTTTGCTTCTCCTTTCACTCTGGAAACAGAGCTATGGGGGAGGGAAGCTTCG
AATTCTGCAGTCGACGGTACCGCGGGCCCGGGATCCACCGGTCGCCACCATGGTGAGCAAGGGCGAGGAG
CTGTTCACCGGGGTGGTGCCCATCCTGGTCGAGCTGGACGGCGACGTAAACGGCCACAAGTTCAGCGTCC
GCGGCGAGGGCGAGGGCGATGCCACCAACGGCAAGCTGACCCTGAAGCTCATCTCCACCACCGGCAAGCT
GCCCGTGCCCTGGCCCACCCTCGTGACCACCTTAGGCTACGGCCTGATGGTGTTCGCCCGCTACCCCGAC
CACATGAAGCAGCACGACTTCTTCAAGTCCGCCATGCCCGAAGGCTACGTCCAGGAGCGCACCATCTCTT
TCGAGGACGACGGTTACTACAAGACCCGCGCCGAGGTGAAGTTCGAGGGCGACACCCTGGTGAACCGCAT
CGTGCTGAAGGGCATCGACTTCAAGGAGGACGGCAACATCCTGGGGCACAAGCTGGAGTACAACTTCAAC
CCCCACAACGTCTATATCACGGCCGACAAGCAGAAGAACGGCATCAAGGCTAACTTCAAGATCCGCCACA
ACGTTGAGGACGGCGGCGTGCAGCTCGCCGACCACTACCAGCAGAACACCCCCATCGGCGACGGCCCCGT
GCTGATGCCCGACAACCACTACCTGAGCTACCAGTCCAAGCTGAGCAAAGACCCCAACGAGAAGCGCGAT
CACATGGTCCTGAAGGAGAGGGTGACCGCCGCCGGGATTACACATGACATGAACGAGCTGTACAAGTAAG
CGGCCGCGACTCTAGATCATAATCAGCCATACCACATTTGTAGAGGTTTTACTTGCTTTAAAAAACCTCC
CACACCTCCCCCTGAACCTGAAACATAAAATGAATGCAATTGTTGTTGTTAACTTGTTTATTGCAGCTTA
TAATGGTTACAAATAAAGCAATAGCATCACAAATTTCACAAATAAAGCATTTTTTTCACTGCATTCTAGT
TGTGGTTTGTCCAAACTCATCAATGTATCTTAAGGCGTAAATTGTAAGCGTTAATATTTTGTTAAAATTC
GCGTTAAATTTTTGTTAAATCAGCTCATTTTTTAACCAATAGGCCGAAATCGGCAAAATCCCTTATAAAT
CAAAAGAATAGACCGAGATAGGGT
[37 nt withheld, positions 1845-1881]
AAAGAACGTGGACTCCAACGTCAAAGG
[49 nt withheld, positions 1909-1957]
T
[91 nt withheld, positions 1959-2049]
G
[124 nt withheld, positions 2051-2174]
CAGGTGGCACTTTTCGGGGAAATGTGCGCGGAACCCCTATTTGTTTATTTTTCTAAATACATTCAAATAT
GTATCCGCTCATGAGACAATAACCCTGATAAATGCTTCAATAATATTGAAAAAGGAAGAGTCCTGAGGCG
GAAAGAACCAGCTGTGGAATGTGTGTCAGTTAGGGTGTGGAAAGTCCCCAGGCTCCCCAGCAGGCAGAAG
TATGCAAAGCATGCATCTCAATTAGTCAGCAACCAGGTGTGGAAAGTCCCCAGGCTCCCCAGCAGGCAGA
AGTATGCAAAGCATGCATCTCAATTAGTCAGCAACCATAGTCCCGCCCCTAACTCCGCCCATCCCGCCCC
TAACTCCGCCCAGTTCCGCCCATTCTCCGCCCCATGGCTGACTAATTTTTTTTATTTATGCAGAGGCCGA
GGCCGCCTCGGCCTCTGAGCTATTCCAGAAGTAGTGAGGAGGCTTTTTTGGAGGCCTAGGCTTTTGCAAA
GATCGATCAAGAGACAGGATGAGGATCGTTTCGCATGATTGAACAAGATGGATTGCACGCAGGTTCTCCG
GCCGCTTGGGTGGAGAGGCTATTCGGCTATGACTGGGCACAACAGACAATCGGCTGCTCTGATGCCGCCG
TGTTCCGGCTGTCAGCGCAGGGGCGCCCGGTTCTTTTTGTCAAGACCGACCTGTCCGGTGCCCTGAATGA
ACTGCAAGACGAGGCAGCGCGGCTATCGTGGCTGGCCACGACGGGCGTTCCTTGCGCAGCTGTGCTCGAC
GTTGTCACTGAAGCGGGAAGGGACTGGCTGCTATTGGGCGAAGTGCCGGGGCAGGATCTCCTGTCATCTC
ACCTTGCTCCTGCCGAGAAAGTATCCATCATGGCTGATGCAATGCGGCGGCTGCATACGCTTGATCCGGC
TACCTGCCCATTCGACCACCAAGCGAAACATCGCATCGAGCGAGCACGTACTCGGATGGAAGCCGGTCTT
GTCGATCAGGATGATCTGGACGAAGAGCATCAGGGGCTCGCGCCAGCCGAACTGTTCGCCAGGCTCAAGG
CGAGCATGCCCGACGGCGAGGATCTCGTCGTGACCCATGGCGATGCCTGCTTGCCGAATATCATGGTGGA
AAATGGCCGCTTTTCTGGATTCATCGACTGTGGCCGGCTGGGTGTGGCGGACCGCTATCAGGACATAGCG
TTGGCTACCCGTGATATTGCTGAAGAGCTTGGCGGCGAATGGGCTGACCGCTTCCTCGTGCTTTACGGTA
TCGCCGCTCCCGATTCGCAGCGCATCGCCTTCTATCGCCTTCTTGACGAGTTCTTCTGAGCGGGACTCTG
GGGTTCGAAATGACCGACCAAGCGACGCCCAACCTGCCATCACGAGATTTCGATTCCACCGCCGCCTTCT
ATGAAAGGTTGGGCTTCGGAATCGTTTTCCGGGACGCCGGCTGGATGATCCTCCAGCGCGGGGATCTCAT
GCTGGAGTTCTTCGCCCACCCTAGGGGGAGGCTAACTGAAACACGGAAGGAGACAATACCGGAAGGAACC
CGCGCTATGACGGCAATAAAAAGACAGAATAAAACGCACGGTGTTGGGTCGTTTGTTCATAAACGCGGGG
TTCGGTCCCAGGGCTGGCACTCTGTCGATACCCCACCGAGACCCCATTGGGGCCAATACGCCCGCGTTTC
TTCCTTTTCCCCACCCCACCCCCCAAGTTCGGGTGAAGGCCCAGGGCTCGCAGCCAACGTCGGGGCGGCA
GGCCCTGCCATAGCCTCAGGTTACTCATATATACTTTAGATTGATTTAAAACTTCATTTTTAATTTAAAA
GGATCTAGGTGAAGATCCTTTTTGATAATCTCATGACCAAAATCCCTTAACGTGAGTTTTCGTTCCACTG
AGCGTCAGACCCCGTAGAAAAGATCAAAGGATCTTCTTGAGATCCTTTTTTTCTGCGCGTAATCTGCTGC
TTGCAAACAAAAAAACCACCGCTACCAGCGGTGGTTTGTTTGCCGGATCAAGAGCTACCAACTCTTTTTC
CGAAGGTAACTGGCTTCAGCAGAGCGCAGATACCAAATACTGTTCTTCTAGTGTAGCCGTAGTTAGGCCA
CCACTTCAAGAACTCTGTAGCACCGCCTACATACCTCGCTCTGCTAATCCTGTTACCAGTGGCTGCTGCC
AGTGGCGATAAGTCGTGTCTTACCGGGTTGGACTCAAGACGATAGTTACCGGATAAGGCGCAGCGGTCGG
GCTGAACGGGGGGTTCGTGCACACAGCCCAGCTTGGAGCGAACGACCTACACCGAACTGAGATACCTACA
GCGTGAGCTATGAGAAAGCGCCACGCTTCCCGAAGGGAGAAAGGCGGACAGGTATCCGGTAAGCGGCAGG
GTCGGAACAGGAGAGCGCACGAGGGAGCTTCCAGGGGGAAACGCCTGGTATCTTTATAGTCCTGTCGGGT
TTCGCCACCTCTGACTTGAGCGTCGATTTTTGTGATGCTCGTCAGGGGGGCGGAGCCTATGGAAAAACGC
CAGCAACGCGGCCTTTTTACGGTTCCTGGCCTTTTGCTGGCCTTTTGCTCACATGTTCTTTCCTGCGTTA
TCCCCTGATTCTGTGGATAACCGTATTACCGCCATGCATTAGTTATTAATAGTAATCAATTACGGGGTCA
TTAGTTCATAGCCCA
Features (pLannotate 1.2.2; 17 found; start..end, strand, type, name):
     15..318     +  enhancer       CMV enhancer: human cytomegalovirus immediate early enhancer
    319..522     +  promoter       CMV promoter: human cytomegalovirus (CMV) immediate early promoter
    545..568     +  misc_feature   MCS (fragment): multiple cloning site
    612..698     +  CDS            CYP2C1 (fragment): CP2C1_RABIT - Experimental evidence at protein level: Swiss-Prot protein existence level 1. Cytochromes P450 are a group of heme-thiolate monooxygenases. In liver microsomes, this enzyme is involved in an NADPH-dependent electron transport pathway. It oxidizes a variety of structurally unrelated compounds, including steroids, fatty acids, and xenobiotics. From Oryctolagus cuniculus (Rabbit).
    693..736     +  misc_feature   MCS (fragment): multiple cloning site
    750..1469    +  CDS            mGreenLantern: monomeric GFP derivative that displays exceptionally high brightness in cells (Campbell et al., 2020)
   1485..1568    +  CDS            large T antigen (fragment): large T antigen from SV40 (simian virus 40)
   1591..1712    +  polyA_signal   SV40 poly(A) signal: SV40 polyadenylation signal
   1746..2174    -  rep_origin     f1 ori (sequence partly withheld): f1 bacteriophage origin of replication; arrow indicates direction of (+) strand synthesis
   2201..2305    +  promoter       AmpR promoter: bla
   2307..2664    +  promoter       SV40 promoter: SV40 enhancer and early promoter
   2699..3493    +  CDS            NeoR/KanR: aminoglycoside phosphotransferase from Tn5; aph(3')-II (or nptII); confers resistance to neomycin, kanamycin, and G418 (Geneticin®)
   3514..3666    +  CDS            ble (fragment): BLE_KLEPN - Experimental evidence at protein level: Swiss-Prot protein existence level 1. Binding protein with a strong affinity to the bleomycin family of antibiotics. Binds to CL990; an antimitotic-antibiotic compound. From Klebsiella pneumoniae.
   3725..3772    +  polyA_signal   HSV TK poly(A) signal: herpes simplex virus thymidine kinase polyadenylation signal (Cole and Stacy, 1985)
   3863..3879    -  polyA_signal   bGH poly(A) signal (fragment): bovine growth hormone polyadenylation signal
   4101..4689    +  rep_origin     ori: high-copy-number ColE1/pMB1/pBR322/pUC origin of replication
   4804..4849    +  enhancer       CMV enhancer (fragment): human cytomegalovirus immediate early enhancer
