[The description below was written by a language model from this plasmid's Addgene catalogue record and pLannotate feature annotations shown in this document.]
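Description:
pCytERM-mhYFP is a mammalian expression plasmid of about 4.8 kb that labels the endoplasmic reticulum with monomeric hyperfolder YFP. The record does not name a backbone. The feature layout includes a high-copy ColE1/pUC-type origin for propagation in E. coli, an f1 phage origin, and a single NeoR/KanR (Tn5 aminoglycoside phosphotransferase) gene. This gene sits behind tandem bacterial (bla) and SV40 early promoters and ends in an HSV TK polyadenylation signal. It therefore gives kanamycin resistance in bacteria and G418 selection in mammalian cells.

The expression cassette is driven by the human CMV immediate-early enhancer and promoter and terminated by the SV40 poly(A) signal. It encodes the first 29 amino acids of rabbit cytochrome P450 (annotated as a CYP2C1 fragment), joined through residual multiple-cloning-site sequence to the N terminus of the 720 bp mhYFP coding region. mhYFP is a synthetic protein, defined in the record as hfYFP carrying S147P, L195M and V206K. The automated annotation labels this reading frame mGreenLantern, which probably reflects sequence similarity to a related protein rather than the actual insert. Short hits to large T antigen, ble and bGH poly(A) appear to be small fragments, not functional elements.

The P450 leader is the "CytERM" element, which anchors the fluorescent protein on the cytoplasmic face of the ER membrane. The construct is used to visualise ER morphology and is compatible with the OSER assay. In that assay, oligomerising fluorescent proteins reorganise the ER into stacked whorls, so the readout tests how monomeric a fluorescent protein is.
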