Addgene plasmid #186530: pCytERM-mhYFP
Purpose: Visualization of the ER in cells using monomeric hyperfolder YFP (compatible with OSER assay)
Depositing lab: Gregory Petsko. Publication: Chemically stable fluorescent proteins for advanced microscopy. Campbell BC, Paez-Segala MG, Looger LL, Petsko GA, Liu CF. Nat Methods. 2022 Nov 7. pii: 10.1038/s41592-022-01660-7. doi: 10.1038/s41592-022-01660-7. PubMed 36344833.
Backbone
  Vector backbone: n/a
  Vector type: Mammalian Expression
  Selectable markers: Neomycin (select with G418)
Growth in bacteria
  Bacterial resistance: Kanamycin, 50 μg/mL
  Growth temperature: 37°C
  Growth strain: DH5alpha
  Copy number: High Copy
Gene/Insert
  Gene/Insert name: Monomeric hyperfolder YFP (alt name: mhYFP)
  Species: Synthetic
  Insert size (bp): 720
  Mutation: hfYFP-S147P/L195M/V206K
  Promoter: CMV
  Tag / fusion protein: Cytochrome p450 first 29 animo acids (Oryctolagus cuniculus) (N terminal on insert)
  Cloning method: Restriction Enzyme; 5′ cloning site BshTI (not destroyed); 3′ cloning site NotI (not destroyed)
  Sequencing primers: 5′ CMV Forward (CGCAAATGGGCGGTAGGCGTG); 3′ SV40pA-R (GAAATTTGTGATGCTATTGC)
Terms and licenses: Academic/Nonprofit Terms; Industry Terms: Not Available to Industry
How to cite: pCytERM-mhYFP was a gift from Gregory Petsko (Addgene plasmid # 186530 ; http://n2t.net/addgene:186530 ; RRID:Addgene_186530)
